>Addgene plasmid #31124 | pCMV:GFP(FRT)lacZ | depositor full sequence | sequence record 14286 | Author sequence
CGCCATTCTGCCTGGGGACGTCGGAGCAAGCTTGATTTAGGTGACACTATAGAATACAAGCTACTTGTTC
TTTTTGCAGGATCCATCGATTCCCGGGAATTCAGGCCTCTCGAGCCTCTAGGAACAGTCGACGACACTGC
AGAGACCTACTTCACTAACAACCGGTACAGTTCGAAGTTCCTATTCTCTAGAAAGTATAGGAACTTCAAG
CTTGATTTAGGTGACACTATAGAATACAAGCTACTTGTTCTTTTTGCAGGATCCACAGCCACCATGAGTA
AAGGAGAAGAACTTTTCACTGGAGTTGTCCCAATTCTTGTTGAATTAGATGGTGATGTTAATGGGTACAA
ATTTTCTGTCAGTGGAGAGGGTGAAGGTGATGCAACATACGGAAAACTTACCCTTAAATTTATTTGCACT
ACTGGAAAACTACCTGTTCCATGGCCAACACTTGTCACTACTCTCACTTATGGTGTTCAATGCTTTTCAA
GATACCCAGATCATATGAAGCGGCACGACTTCTTCAAGAGCGCCATGCCTGAGGGATACGTGCAGGAGAG
GACCATCTTCTTCAAGGACGACGGGAACTACAAGACACGTGCTGAAGTCAAGTTTGAGGGAGACACCCTC
GTCAACAGGATCGAGCTTAAGGGAATCGATTTCAAGGAGGACGGAAACATCCTCGGCCACAAGTTGGAAT
ACAACTACAACTCCCACAACGTATACATCATGGCCGACAAGCAGAAGAACGGCATCAAAGCCAACTTCAA
GACCCGCCACAACATCGAAGACGGCGGCGTGCAACTCGCTGATCATTATCAACAAAATACTCCAATTGGC
GATGACCCTGTCCTTTTACCAGACAACCATTACCTGTCCACACAATCTGCCCTTTCGAAAGATCCCAACG
AAAAGAGAGACCACATGGTCCTTCTTGAGTTTGTAACAGCTGCTGGGATTACACATGGCATGGATGAACT
ATACAAATAACTCGAGCCTCTAGAGGATCATAATCAGCCATACCACATTTGTAGAGGTTTTACTTGCTTT
AAAAAACCTCCCACACCTCCCCCTGAACCTGAAACATAAAATGAATGCAATTGTTGTTGTTAACTTGTTT
ATTGCAGCTTATAATGGTTACAAATAAAGCAATAGCATCACAAATTTCACAAATAAAGCATTTTTTTCAC
TGCATTCTAGTTGTGGTTTGTCCAAACTCATCAATGTATCTTATCATGTCTGGATCCGAAGTTCCTATTC
TCTAGAAAGTATAGGAACTTCCCGGGCCACCATGGTCGCGAGTAGCTTGGCACTGGCCGTCGTTTTACAA
CGTCGTGACTGGGAAAACCCTGGCGTTACCCAACTTAATCGCCTTGCAGCACATCCCCCTTTCGCCAGCT
GGCGTAATAGCGAAGAGGCCCGCACCGATCGCCCTTCCCAACAGTTGCGCAGCCTGAATGGCGAATGGCG
CTTTGCCTGGTTTCCGGCACCAGAAGCGGTGCCGGAAAGCTGGCTGGAGTGCGATCTTCCTGAGGCCGAT
ACTGTCGTCGTCCCCTCAAACTGGCAGATGCACGGTTACGATGCGCCCATCTACACCAACGTAACCTATC
CCATTACGGTCAATCCGCCGTTTGTTCCCACGGAGAATCCGACGGGTTGTTACTCGCTCACATTTAATGT
TGATGAAAGCTGGCTACAGGAAGGCCAGACGCGAATTATTTTTGATGGCGTTAACTCGGCGTTTCATCTG
TGGTGCAACGGGCGCTGGGTCGGTTACGGCCAGGACAGTCGTTTGCCGTCTGAATTTGACCTGAGCGCAT
TTTTACGCGCCGGAGAAAACCGCCTCGCGGTGATGGTGCTGCGTTGGAGTGACGGCAGTTATCTGGAAGA
TCAGGATATGTGGCGGATGAGCGGCATTTTCCGTGACGTCTCGTTGCTGCATAAACCGACTACACAAATC
AGCGATTTCCATGTTGCCACTCGCTTTAATGATGATTTCAGCCGCGCTGTACTGGAGGCTGAAGTTCAGA
TGTGCGGCGAGTTGCGTGACTACCTACGGGTAACAGTTTCTTTATGGCAGGGTGAAACGCAGGTCGCCAG
CGGCACCGCGCCTTTCGGCGGTGAAATTATCGATGAGCGTGGTGGTTATGCCGATCGCGTCACACTACGT
CTGAACGTCGAAAACCCGAAACTGTGGAGCGCCGAAATCCCGAATCTCTATCGTGCGGTGGTTGAACTGC
ACACCGCCGACGGCACGCTGATTGAAGCAGAAGCCTGCGATGTCGGTTTCCGCGAGGTGCGGATTGAAAA
TGGTCTGCTGCTGCTGAACGGCAAGCCGTTGCTGATTCGAGGCGTTAACCGTCACGAGCATCATCCTCTG
CATGGTCAGGTCATGGATGAGCAGACGATGGTGCAGGATATCCTGCTGATGAAGCAGAACAACTTTAACG
CCGTGCGCTGTTCGCATTATCCGAACCATCCGCTGTGGTACACGCTGTGCGACCGCTACGGCCTGTATGT
GGTGGATGAAGCCAATATTGAAACCCACGGCATGGTGCCAATGAATCGTCTGACCGATGATCCGCGCTGG
CTACCGGCGATGAGCGAACGCGTAACGCGAATGGTGCAGCGCGATCGTAATCACCCGAGTGTGATCATCT
GGTCGCTGGGGAATGAATCAGGCCACGGCGCTAATCACGACGCGCTGTATCGCTGGATCAAATCTGTCGA
TCCTTCCCGCCCGGTGCAGTATGAAGGCGGCGGAGCCGACACCACGGCCACCGATATTATTTGCCCGATG
TACGCGCGCGTGGATGAAGACCAGCCCTTCCCGGCTGTGCCGAAATGGTCCATCAAAAAATGGCTTTCGC
TACCTGGAGAGACGCGCCCGCTGATCCTTTGCGAATACGCCCACGCGATGGGTAACAGTCTTGGCGGTTT
CGCTAAATACTGGCAGGCGTTTCGTCAGTATCCCCGTTTACAGGGCGGCTTCGTCTGGGACTGGGTGGAT
CAGTCGCTGATTAAATATGATGAAAACGGCAACCCGTGGTCGGCTTACGGCGGTGATTTTGGCGATACGC
CGAACGATCGCCAGTTCTGTATGAACGGTCTGGTCTTTGCCGACCGCACGCCGCATCCAGCGCTGACGGA
AGCAAAACACCAGCAGCAGTTTTTCCAGTTCCGTTTATCCGGGCAAACCATCGAAGTGACCAGCGAATAC
CTGTTCCGTCATAGCGATAACGAGCTCCTGCACTGGATGGTGGCGCTGGATGGTAAGCCGCTGGCAAGCG
GTGAAGTGCCTCTGGATGTCGCTCCACAAGGTAAACAGTTGATTGAACTGCCTGAACTACCGCAGCCGGA
GAGCGCCGGGCAACTCTGGCTCACAGTACGCGTAGTGCAACCGAACGCGACCGCATGGTCAGAAGCCGGG
CACATCAGCGCCTGGCAGCAGTGGCGTCTGGCGGAAAACCTCAGTGTGACGCTCCCCGCCGCGTCCCACG
CCATCCCGCATCTGACCACCAGCGAAATGGATTTTTGCATCGAGCTGGGTAATAAGCGTTGGCAATTTAA
CCGCCAGTCAGGCTTTCTTTCACAGATGTGGATTGGCGATAAAAAACAACTGCTGACGCCGCTGCGCGAT
CAGTTCACCCGTGCACCGCTGGATAACGACATTGGCGTAAGTGAAGCGACCCGCATTGACCCTAACGCCT
GGGTCGAACGCTGGAAGGCGGCGGGCCATTACCAGGCCGAAGCAGCGTTGTTGCAGTGCACGGCAGATAC
ACTTGCTGATGCGGTGCTGATTACGACCGCTCACGCGTGGCAGCATCAGGGGAAAACCTTATTTATCAGC
CGGAAAACCTACCGGATTGATGGTAGTGGTCAAATGGCGATTACCGTTGATGTTGAAGTGGCGAGCGATA
CACCGCATCCGGCGCGGATTGGCCTGAACTGCCAGCTGGCGCAGGTAGCAGAGCGGGTAAACTGGCTCGG
ATTAGGGCCGCAAGAAAACTATCCCGACCGCCTTACTGCCGCCTGTTTTGACCGCTGGGATCTGCCATTG
TCAGACATGTATACCCCGTACGTCTTCCCGAGCGAAAACGGTCTGCGCTGCGGGACGCGCGAATTGAATT
ATGGCCCACACCAGTGGCGCGGCGACTTCCAGTTCAACATCAGCCGCTACAGTCAACAGCAACTGATGGA
AACCAGCCATCGCCATCTGCTGCACGCGGAAGAAGGCACATGGCTGAATATCGACGGTTTCCATATGGGG
ATTGGTGGCGACGACTCCTGGAGCCCGTCAGTATCGGCGGAATTCCAGCTGAGCGCCGGTCGCTACCATT
ACCAGTTGGTCTGGTGTCAAAAATAATAATAACCGGGCAGGGGGGATCTTTGTGAAGGAACCTTACTTCT
GTGGTGTGACATAATTGGACAAACTACCTACAGAGATTTAAAGCTCTAAGGTAAATATAAAATTTTTAAG
TGTATAATGTGTTAAACTACTGATTCTAATTGTTTGTGTATTTTAGATTCCAACCTATGGAACTGATGAA
TGGGAGCAGTGGTGGAATGCCAGATCCAGACATGATAAGATACATTGATGAGTTTGGACAAACCACAACT
AGAATGCAGTGAAAAAAATGCTTTATTTGTGAAATTTGTGATGCTATTGCTTTATTTGTAACCATTATAA
GCTGCAATAAACAAGTTAACAACAACAATTGCATTCATTTTATGTTTCAGGTTCAGGGGGAGGTGTGGGA
GGTTTTTTAAAGCAAGTAAAACCTCTACAAATGTGGTATGGCTGATTATGATCTGCGGCCGCGGCGCCAA
TGCATTGGGCCCGGTACCCAGCTTTTGTTCCCTTTAGTGAGGGTTAATTGCGCGCTTGGCGTAATCATGG
TCATAGCTGTTTCCTGTGTGAAATTGTTATCCGCTCACAATTCCACACAACATACGAGCCGGAAGCATAA
AGTGTAAAGCCTGGGGTGCCTAATGAGTGAGCTAACTCACATTAATTGCGTTGCGCTCACTGCCCGCTTT
CCAGTCGGGAAACCTGTCGTGCCAGCTGCATTAATGAATCGGCCAACGCGCGGGGAGAGGCGGTTTGCGT
ATTGGGCGCTCTTCCGCTTCCTCGCTCACTGACTCGCTGCGCTCGGTCGTTCGGCTGCGGCGAGCGGTAT
CAGCTCACTCAAAGGCGGTAATACGGTTATCCACAGAATCAGGGGATAACGCAGGAAAGAACATGTGAGC
AAAAGGCCAGCAAAAGGCCAGGAACCGTAAAAAGGCCGCGTTGCTGGCGTTTTTCCATAGGCTCCGCCCC
CCTGACGAGCATCACAAAAATCGACGCTCAAGTCAGAGGTGGCGAAACCCGACAGGACTATAAAGATACC
AGGCGTTTCCCCCTGGAAGCTCCCTCGTGCGCTCTCCTGTTCCGACCCTGCCGCTTACCGGATACCTGTC
CGCCTTTCTCCCTTCGGGAAGCGTGGCGCTTTCTCATAGCTCACGCTGTAGGTATCTCAGTTCGGTGTAG
GTCGTTCGCTCCAAGCTGGGCTGTGTGCACGAACCCCCCGTTCAGCCCGACCGCTGCGCCTTATCCGGTA
ACTATCGTCTTGAGTCCAACCCGGTAAGACACGACTTATCGCCACTGGCAGCAGCCACTGGTAACAGGAT
TAGCAGAGCGAGGTATGTAGGCGGTGCTACAGAGTTCTTGAAGTGGTGGCCTAACTACGGCTACACTAGA
AGGACAGTATTTGGTATCTGCGCTCTGCTGAAGCCAGTTACCTTCGGAAAAAGAGTTGGTAGCTCTTGAT
CCGGCAAACAAACCACCGCTGGTAGCGGTGGTTTTTTTGTTTGCAAGCAGCAGATTACGCGCAGAAAAAA
AGGATCTCAAGAAGATCCTTTGATCTTTTCTACGGGGTCTGACGCTCAGTGGAACGAAAACTCACGTTAA
GGGATTTTGGTCATGAGATTATCAAAAAGGATCTTCACCTAGATCCTTTTAAATTAAAAATGAAGTTTTA
AATCAATCTAAAGTATATATGAGTAAACTTGGTCTGACAGTTACCAATGCTTAATCAGTGAGGCACCTAT
CTCAGCGATCTGTCTATTTCGTTCATCCATAGTTGCCTGACTCCCCGTCGTGTAGATAACTACGATACGG
GAGGGCTTACCATCTGGCCCCAGTGCTGCAATGATACCGCGAGACCCACGCTCACCGGCTCCAGATTTAT
CAGCAATAAACCAGCCAGCCGGAAGGGCCGAGCGCAGAAGTGGTCCTGCAACTTTATCCGCCTCCATCCA
GTCTATTAATTGTTGCCGGGAAGCTAGAGTAAGTAGTTCGCCAGTTAATAGTTTGCGCAACGTTGTTGCC
ATTGCTACAGGCATCGTGGTGTCACGCTCGTCGTTTGGTATGGCTTCATTCAGCTCCGGTTCCCAACGAT
CAAGGCGAGTTACATGATCCCCCATGTTGTGCAAAAAAGCGGTTAGCTCCTTCGGTCCTCCGATCGTTGT
CAGAAGTAAGTTGGCCGCAGTGTTATCACTCATGGTTATGGCAGCACTGCATAATTCTCTTACTGTCATG
CCATCCGTAAGATGCTTTTCTGTGACTGGTGAGTACTCAACCAAGTCATTCTGAGAATAGTGTATGCGGC
GACCGAGTTGCTCTTGCCCGGCGTCAATACGGGATAATACCGCGCCACATAGCAGAACTTTAAAAGTGCT
CATCATTGGAAAACGTTCTTCGGGGCGAAAACTCTCAAGGATCTTACCGCTGTTGAGATCCAGTTCGATG
TAACCCACTCGTGCACCCAACTGATCTTCAGCATCTTTTACTTTCACCAGCGTTTCTGGGTGAGCAAAAA
CAGGAAGGCAAAATGCCGCAAAAAAGGGAATAAGGGCGACACGGAAATGTTGAATACTCATACTCTTCCT
TTTTCAATATTATTGAAGCATTTATCAGGGTTATTGTCTCATGAGCGGATACATATTTGAATGTATTTAG
AAAAATAAACAAATAGGGGTTCCGCGCACATTTCCCCGAAAAGTGCCACCTAAATTGTAAGCGTTAATAT
TTTGTTAAAATTCGCGTTAAATTTTTGTTAAATCAGCTCATTTTTTAACCAATAGGCCGAAATCGGCAAA
ATCCCTTATAAATCAAAAGAATAGACCGAGATAGGGT
[37 nt withheld, positions 7178-7214]
AAAGAACGTGGACTCCAACGTCAAAGG
[49 nt withheld, positions 7242-7290]
T
[91 nt withheld, positions 7292-7382]
G
[124 nt withheld, positions 7384-7507]
CCCATTCGCCATTCAGGCTGCGCAACTGTTGGGAAGGGCGATCGGTGCGGGCCTCTTCGCTATTACGCCA
GTCGACCATAGCCAATTCAATATGGCGTATATGGACTCATGCCAATTCAATATGGTGGATCTGGACCTGT
GCCAATTCAATATGGCGTATATGGACTCGTGCCAATTCAATATGGTGGATCTGGACCCCAGCCAATTCAA
TATGGCGGACTTGGCACCATGCCAATTCAATATGGCGGACTTGGCACTGTGCCAACTGGGGAGGGGTCTA
CTTGGCACGGTGCCAAGTTTGAGGAGGGGTCTTGGCCCTGTGCCAAGTCCGCCATATTGAATTGGCATGG
TGCCAATAATGGCGGCCATATTGGCTATATGCCAGGATCAATATATAGGCAATATCCAATATGGCCCTAT
GCCAATATGGCTATTGGCCAGGTTCAATACTATGTATTGGCCCTATGCCATATAGTATTCCATATATGGG
TTTTCCTATTGACGTAGATAGCCCCTCCCAATGGGCGGTCCCATATACCATATATGGGGCTTCCTAATAC
CGCCCATAGCCACTCCCCCATTGACGTCAATGGTCTCTATATATGGTCTTTCCTATTGACGTCATATGGG
CGGTCCTATTGACGTATATGGCGCCTCCCCCATTGACGTCAATTACGGTAAATGGCCCGCCTGGCTCAAT
GCCCATTGACGTCAATAGGACCACCCACCATTGACGTCAATGGGATGGCTCATTGCCCATTCATATCCGT
TCTCACGCCCCCTATTGACGTCAATGACGGTAAATGGCCCACTTGGCAGTACATCAATATCTATTAATAG
TAACTTGGCAAGTACATTACTATTGGAAGTACGCCAGGGTACATTGGCAGTACTCCCATTGACGTCAATG
GCGGTAAATGGCCCGCGATGGCTGCCAAGTACATCCCCATTGACGTCAATGGGGAGGGGCAATGACGCAA
ATGGGCGTTCCATTGACGTAAATGGGCGGTAGGCGTGCCTAATGGGAGGTCTATATAAGCAATGCTCGTT
TAGGGAAC
Features (pLannotate 1.2.2; 23 found; start..end, strand, type, name):
     35..53      +  promoter       SP6 promoter: promoter for bacteriophage SP6 RNA polymerase
    174..207     +  protein_bind   FRT (minimal): supports FLP-mediated excision but not integration (Turan and Bode, 2011) FLP recombinase from the Saccharomyces cerevisiae 2μ plasmid
    215..233     +  promoter       SP6 promoter: promoter for bacteriophage SP6 RNA polymerase
    274..990     +  CDS            mgfp5: GFP with folding enhancement mutations; mgfp5; suitable for expression in plants due to removal of a cryptic intron
   1006..1089    +  CDS            large T antigen (fragment): large T antigen from SV40 (simian virus 40)
   1112..1246    +  polyA_signal   SV40 poly(A) signal: SV40 polyadenylation signal
   1248..1281    +  protein_bind   FRT (minimal): supports FLP-mediated excision but not integration (Turan and Bode, 2011) FLP recombinase from the Saccharomyces cerevisiae 2μ plasmid
   1319..4366    +  CDS            lacZ: β-galactosidase; lacZ
   4385..4459    +  CDS            small t antigen (fragment): SV40 (simian virus 40) small t antigen
   4461..4526    +  intron         small t intron: SV40 (simian virus 40) small t antigen intron
   4573..4707    -  polyA_signal   SV40 poly(A) signal: SV40 polyadenylation signal
   4730..4813    -  CDS            large T antigen (fragment): large T antigen from SV40 (simian virus 40)
   4861..4879    -  promoter       T3 promoter: promoter for bacteriophage T3 RNA polymerase
   4924..4940    -  protein_bind   lac operator: The lac repressor binds to the lac operator to inhibit transcription in E. coli. This inhibition can be relieved by adding lactose or isopropyl-β-D-thiogalactopyranoside (IPTG). lac repressor encoded by lacI
   4948..4978    -  promoter       lac promoter: promoter for the E. coli lac operon
   4993..5014    -  protein_bind   CAP binding site: CAP binding activates transcription in the presence of cAMP. E. coli catabolite activator protein
   5027..5119    -  CDS            lacI (fragment): lac repressor; lacI; The lac repressor binds to the lac operator to inhibit transcription in E. coli. This inhibition can be relieved by adding lactose or isopropyl-β-D-thiogalactopyranoside (IPTG).
   5302..5890    -  rep_origin     ori: high-copy-number ColE1/pMB1/pBR322/pUC origin of replication
   6061..6921    -  CDS            AmpR: β-lactamase; bla; confers resistance to ampicillin, carbenicillin, and related antibiotics
   6922..7026    -  promoter       AmpR promoter: bla
   7079..7507    -  rep_origin     f1 ori (sequence partly withheld): f1 bacteriophage origin of replication; arrow indicates direction of (+) strand synthesis
   7512..7578    -  CDS            lacZα (fragment): LacZα fragment of β-galactosidase; lacZ fragment
   7581..8565    +  promoter       CMV IE94 promoter: enhancer/promoter region of simian cytomegalovirus major immediate early transcription unit IE94
