[The description below was written by a language model from this plasmid's Addgene catalogue record and pLannotate feature annotations shown in this document.]
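Description:
pCMV:GFP(FRT)lacZ is a FLP recombinase reporter plasmid built on the pCS2+ expression backbone. It is designed to switch from green fluorescence to β-galactosidase activity once FLP has acted. It is maintained in E. coli through a high-copy ColE1/pUC-type origin with ampicillin selection (AmpR under its own bla promoter). It also carries an f1 origin and remnants of lac regulatory and lacZα sequences from the parental cloning vector. The annotated sequence record is 8,565 nt, broadly consistent with a backbone of about 4.1 kb and an insert of about 4.7 kb.

Expression is driven by the simian CMV IE94 enhancer/promoter, which in the circular map lies directly upstream of the reporter cassette. Downstream of it, two minimal FRT sites in the same orientation flank a GFP coding sequence (annotated as the mgfp5 variant) followed by an SV40 polyadenylation signal. This floxed-style "stop" cassette is transcribed and terminated first, so unrecombined cells are green and the downstream lacZ open reading frame stays silent. FLP-mediated excision between the FRT sites removes GFP and its poly(A) signal, placing lacZ directly under the CMV promoter. SV40 small t intron and late-region fragments lie 3′ of lacZ, although the SV40 poly(A) element there is annotated on the reverse strand. SP6 promoters upstream and a T3 promoter downstream are typical pCS2+ features for in vitro transcription.

The vector is catalogued for mammalian expression. The associated publication concerns FLP and Cre function in Xenopus embryos, where such a reporter reveals which cells have had recombinase activity.
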