Addgene plasmid #31124: pCMV:GFP(FRT)lacZ
Depositing lab: Gerhart Ryffel. Depositing organization: Universitaetsklinikum Essen. Publication: FLP and Cre recombinase function in Xenopus embryos. Werdien D, Peiler G, Ryffel GU. Nucleic Acids Res. 2001 Jun 1. 29(11):E53-3. 10.1093/nar/29.11.e53 PubMed 11376165.
Backbone
  Vector backbone: pCS2+
  Backbone size w/o insert (bp): 4100
  Vector type: Mammalian Expression ; FLP/FRT
Growth in bacteria
  Bacterial resistance: Ampicillin, 100 μg/mL
  Growth temperature: 37°C
  Growth strain: DH5alpha
  Copy number: High Copy
Gene/Insert
  Gene/Insert name: GFP(FRT)lacZ
  Insert size (bp): 4700
  Cloning method: Restriction Enzyme; 5′ cloning site HindIII (destroyed during cloning); 3′ cloning site NotI (not destroyed)
  Sequencing primers: 5′ n/a
Terms and licenses: Academic/Nonprofit Terms; Industry Terms: Not Available to Industry
Depositor comments: FLP reporter: from green protein fluorescence to lacZ
How to cite: pCMV:GFP(FRT)lacZ was a gift from Gerhart Ryffel (Addgene plasmid # 31124 ; http://n2t.net/addgene:31124 ; RRID:Addgene_31124)
