>Addgene plasmid #31124 | pCMV:GFP(FRT)lacZ | addgene partial sequence | sequence record 37130 | GFP-F 5'-GGTCCTTCTTGAGTTTGTAAC-3'
GGCAGGAGACTATACAAATAACTCGAGCCTCTAGAGGATCATAATCAGCCATACCACATTTGTAGAGGTT
TTACTTGCTTTAAAAAACCTCCCACACCTCCCCCTGAACCTGAAACATAAAATGAATGCAATTGTTGTTG
TTAACTTGTTTATTGCAGCTTATAATGGTTACAAATAAAGCAATAGCATCACAAATTTCACAAATAAAGC
ATTTTTTTCACTGCATTCTAGTTGTGGTTTGTCCAAACTCATCAATGTATCTTATCATGTCTGGATCCGA
AGTTCCTATTCTCTAGAAAGTATAGGAACTTCCCGGGCCACCATGGTCGCGAGTAGCTTGGCACTGGCCG
TCGTTTTACAACGTCGTGACTGGGAAAACCCTGGCGTTACCCAACTTAATCGCCTTGCAGCACATCCCCC
TTTCGCCAGCTGGCGTAATAGCGAAGAGGCCCGCACCGATCGCCCTTCCCAACAGTTGCGCAGCCTGAAT
GGCGAATGGCGCTTTGCCTGGTTTCCGGCACCAGAAGCGGTGCCGGAAAGCTGGCTGGAGTGCGATCTTC
CTGAGGCCGATACTGTCGTCGTCCCCTCAAACTGGCAGATGCACGGTTACGATGCGCCCATCTACACCAA
CGTGACCTATCCCATTACGGTCAATCCGCCGTTTGTTCCCACGGAGAATCCGACGGGTTGTTACTCGCTC
ACATTTAATGTTGATGAAAGCTGGCTACAGGAAGGCCAGACGCGAATTATTTTTGATGGCGTTAACTCGG
CGTTTCATCTGTGGTGCAACGGGCGCTGGGTCGGTTACGGCCAGGACAGTCGTTTGCCGTCTGAATTTGA
CCTGAGCGCATTTTTACGCGC
